Addgene plasmid #232993: pAG415Gal_Gcn4 F124IHA
Purpose: Galactose iduced expression of Gcn4 F124IHA in yeast
Depositing lab: Aseem Ansari & Tanja Mittag. Depositing organization: St. Jude Children's Research Hospital. Publication: Reconciling competing models on the roles of condensates and soluble complexes in transcription factor function. Bremer A, Lang WH, Kempen RP, Sweta K, Taylor AB, Borgia MB, Ansari AZ, Mittag T. bioRxiv [Preprint]. 2024 Nov 22:2024.11.21.624739. doi: 10.1101/2024.11.21.624739. PubMed 39605529.
Backbone
  Vector backbone: pAG415Gal-ccdB
  Backbone manufacturer: Susan Lindquist (Addgene #14145)
  Vector type: Yeast Expression
  Selectable markers: LEU2
Growth in bacteria
  Bacterial resistance: Ampicillin, 100 μg/mL
  Growth temperature: 37°C
  Growth strain: DH5alpha
  Copy number: High Copy
Gene/Insert
  Gene/Insert name: Gcn4 F124I
  Species: S. cerevisiae (budding yeast)
  Mutation: F124I
  Promoter: Gal1
  Tag / fusion protein: TEV cleavage site (N terminal on insert); 3xHA (C terminal on insert)
  Cloning method: Gateway Cloning
Terms and licenses: Academic/Nonprofit Terms; Industry Terms: Not Available to Industry
Depositor comments: Please visit https://doi.org/10.1101/2024.11.21.624739 for bioRxiv preprint.
How to cite: pAG415Gal_Gcn4 F124IHA was a gift from Aseem Ansari & Tanja Mittag (Addgene plasmid # 232993 ; http://n2t.net/addgene:232993 ; RRID:Addgene_232993)
