[The description below was written by a language model from this plasmid's Addgene catalogue record and pLannotate feature annotations shown in this document.]
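Description:
pAG415Gal_Gcn4 F124IHA is a yeast expression plasmid built by Gateway recombination into the pAG415Gal-ccdB destination vector, a low-copy centromeric shuttle backbone. In Saccharomyces cerevisiae it is maintained through a CEN6/ARS element and selected by complementation of leucine auxotrophy with the LEU2 marker, driven by its own promoter. In E. coli it replicates from a high-copy ColE1/pUC-type origin and is selected with ampicillin through the bla gene. Remnants of the pBluescript-derived scaffold are also annotated, including an f1 origin, lac promoter/operator and lacZα fragments, and flanking T3 and T7 promoters. None of these remnants is part of the yeast expression unit.

The expression cassette places the insert between the GAL1 promoter and the CYC1 terminator, so transcription is regulated by Gal4 and induced by galactose. The open reading frame sits between attB1 and attB2 sites left by the Gateway reaction. It encodes the S. cerevisiae transcription factor Gcn4 carrying the F124I substitution, with a TEV protease cleavage site at the N-terminus and a 3xHA epitope tag at the C-terminus for immunodetection. The automated annotation does not label Gcn4 directly. Instead it marks a short fragment within the insert as similar to Neurospora crassa cpc-1, a transcription factor required for the amino acid starvation response, and this hit most likely reflects homology to Gcn4 rather than a different insert.

According to the record, the plasmid is used for galactose-induced expression of this Gcn4 point mutant in yeast. It was deposited with a study examining the roles of condensates and soluble complexes in transcription factor function. The record does not state the specific functional consequence of F124I.
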