Features (pLannotate 1.2.2; 28 found; start..end, strand, type, name):
     69..572     -  misc_feature   CEN/ARS: S. cerevisiae CEN6 centromere fused to an autonomously replicating sequence
    609..713     +  promoter       AmpR promoter: bla
    714..1574    +  CDS            AmpR: β-lactamase; bla; confers resistance to ampicillin, carbenicillin, and related antibiotics
   1745..2333    +  rep_origin     ori: high-copy-number ColE1/pMB1/pBR322/pUC origin of replication
   2516..2608    +  CDS            lacI (fragment): lac repressor; lacI; The lac repressor binds to the lac operator to inhibit transcription in E. coli. This inhibition can be relieved by adding lactose or isopropyl-β-D-thiogalactopyranoside (IPTG).
   2621..2642    +  protein_bind   CAP binding site: CAP binding activates transcription in the presence of cAMP. E. coli catabolite activator protein
   2657..2687    +  promoter       lac promoter: promoter for the E. coli lac operon
   2695..2711    +  protein_bind   lac operator: The lac repressor binds to the lac operator to inhibit transcription in E. coli. This inhibition can be relieved by adding lactose or isopropyl-β-D-thiogalactopyranoside (IPTG). lac repressor encoded by lacI
   2756..2774    +  promoter       T3 promoter: promoter for bacteriophage T3 RNA polymerase
   2798..3239    +  promoter       GAL1 promoter: S. cerevisiae GAL1; inducible promoter, regulated by Gal4
   3254..3274    +  misc_feature   MCS (fragment): pBluescript multiple cloning site
   3278..3302    +  protein_bind   attB1: mutant version of attB; recombination site for the Gateway® BP reaction BP Clonase™
   3308..3324    +  CDS            TEV site (fragment): tobacco etch virus (TEV) protease recognition and cleavage site
   3497..3610    +  CDS            cpc-1 (fragment): CPC1_NEUCR - Experimental evidence at protein level: Swiss-Prot protein existence level 1. In N.crassa grown under amino acid starvation conditions, this protein is required for increasing the transcription of the genes coding for many amino acid biosynthetic pathways enzymes. This transcription factor binds and recognize the DNA sequence: 5'-TGACTC- 3'. From Neurospora crassa (strain ATCC 24698 / 74-OR23-1A / CBS 708.71 / DSM 1257 / FGSC 987).
   3689..3778    +  CDS            3xHA: three tandem HA epitope tags
   3789..3813    -  protein_bind   attB2: mutant version of attB; recombination site for the Gateway® BP reaction BP Clonase™
   3817..3842    +  misc_feature   MCS (fragment): pBluescript multiple cloning site
   3847..4094    +  terminator     CYC1 terminator: S. cerevisiae CYC1; transcription terminator for CYC1
   4113..4131    -  promoter       T7 promoter: promoter for bacteriophage T7 RNA polymerase
   4139..4294    +  CDS            lacZα (fragment): LacZα fragment of β-galactosidase; lacZ fragment
   4298..4726    +  rep_origin     f1 ori (sequence partly withheld): f1 bacteriophage origin of replication; arrow indicates direction of (+) strand synthesis
   4754..4806    -  misc_feature   bom (fragment): basis of mobility region from pBR322
   4837..4914    +  CDS            YO192_YEAST (fragment): Experimental evidence at protein level: Swiss-Prot protein existence level 1. From Saccharomyces cerevisiae (strain ATCC 204508 / S288c) (Baker's yeast).
   5054..5461    +  promoter       LEU2 promoter: S. cerevisiae LEU2
   5462..6556    +  CDS            LEU2: 3-isopropylmalate dehydrogenase, required for leucine biosynthesis; S. cerevisiae LEU2; yeast auxotrophic marker
   6918..7034    -  CDS            NFS1 (fragment): NFS1_YEAST - Also known as SPL1 From Saccharomyces cerevisiae (strain ATCC 204508 / S288c) (Baker's yeast).
   7033..7083    -  misc_feature   bom (fragment): basis of mobility region from pBR322
   7185..7220    -  CDS            rop (fragment): Rop protein, which maintains plasmids at low copy number; rop
>Addgene plasmid #232993 | pAG415Gal_Gcn4 F124IHA | addgene full sequence | sequence record 465971 | Addgene NGS Result
ACGAAAGGGCCTCGTGATACGCCTATTTTTATAGGTTAATGTCATGATAATAATGGTTTCTTAGGACGGA
TCGCTTGCCTGTAACTTACACGCGCCTCGTATCTTTTAATGATGGAATAATTTGGGAATTTACTCTGTGT
TTATTTATTTTTATGTTTTGTATTTGGATTTTAGAAAGTAAATAAAGAAGGTAGAAGAGTTACGGAATGA
AGAAAAAAAAATAAACAAAGGTTTAAAAAATTTCAACAAAAAGCGTACTTTACATATATATTTATTAGAC
AAGAAAAGCAGATTAAATAGATATACATTCGATTAACGATAAGTAAAATGTAAAATCACAGGATTTTCGT
GTGTGGTCTTCTACACAGACAAGATGAAACAATTCGGCATTAATACCTGAGAGCAGGAAGAGCAAGATAA
AAGGTAGTATTTGTTGGCGATCCCCCTAGAGTCTTTTACATCTTCGGAAAACAAAAACTATTTTTTCTTT
AATTTCTTTTTTTACTTTCTATTTTTAATTTATATATTTATATTAAAAAATTTAAATTATAATTATTTTT
ATAGCACGTGATGAAAAGGACCCAGGTGGCACTTTTCGGGGAAATGTGCGCGGAACCCCTATTTGTTTAT
TTTTCTAAATACATTCAAATATGTATCCGCTCATGAGACAATAACCCTGATAAATGCTTCAATAATATTG
AAAAAGGAAGAGTATGAGTATTCAACATTTCCGTGTCGCCCTTATTCCCTTTTTTGCGGCATTTTGCCTT
CCTGTTTTTGCTCACCCAGAAACGCTGGTGAAAGTAAAAGATGCTGAAGATCAGTTGGGTGCACGAGTGG
GTTACATCGAACTGGATCTCAACAGCGGTAAGATCCTTGAGAGTTTTCGCCCCGAAGAACGTTTTCCAAT
GATGAGCACTTTTAAAGTTCTGCTATGTGGCGCGGTATTATCCCGTATTGACGCCGGGCAAGAGCAACTC
GGTCGCCGCATACACTATTCTCAGAATGACTTGGTTGAGTACTCACCAGTCACAGAAAAGCATCTTACGG
ATGGCATGACAGTAAGAGAATTATGCAGTGCTGCCATAACCATGAGTGATAACACTGCGGCCAACTTACT
TCTGACAACGATCGGAGGACCGAAGGAGCTAACCGCTTTTTTGCACAACATGGGGGATCATGTAACTCGC
CTTGATCGTTGGGAACCGGAGCTGAATGAAGCCATACCAAACGACGAGCGTGACACCACGATGCCTGTAG
CAATGGCAACAACGTTGCGCAAACTATTAACTGGCGAACTACTTACTCTAGCTTCCCGGCAACAATTAAT
AGACTGGATGGAGGCGGATAAAGTTGCAGGACCACTTCTGCGCTCGGCCCTTCCGGCTGGCTGGTTTATT
GCTGATAAATCTGGAGCCGGTGAGCGTGGGTCTCGCGGTATCATTGCAGCACTGGGGCCAGATGGTAAGC
CCTCCCGTATCGTAGTTATCTACACGACGGGGAGTCAGGCAACTATGGATGAACGAAATAGACAGATCGC
TGAGATAGGTGCCTCACTGATTAAGCATTGGTAACTGTCAGACCAAGTTTACTCATATATACTTTAGATT
GATTTAAAACTTCATTTTTAATTTAAAAGGATCTAGGTGAAGATCCTTTTTGATAATCTCATGACCAAAA
TCCCTTAACGTGAGTTTTCGTTCCACTGAGCGTCAGACCCCGTAGAAAAGATCAAAGGATCTTCTTGAGA
TCCTTTTTTTCTGCGCGTAATCTGCTGCTTGCAAACAAAAAAACCACCGCTACCAGCGGTGGTTTGTTTG
CCGGATCAAGAGCTACCAACTCTTTTTCCGAAGGTAACTGGCTTCAGCAGAGCGCAGATACCAAATACTG
TTCTTCTAGTGTAGCCGTAGTTAGGCCACCACTTCAAGAACTCTGTAGCACCGCCTACATACCTCGCTCT
GCTAATCCTGTTACCAGTGGCTGCTGCCAGTGGCGATAAGTCGTGTCTTACCGGGTTGGACTCAAGACGA
TAGTTACCGGATAAGGCGCAGCGGTCGGGCTGAACGGGGGGTTCGTGCACACAGCCCAGCTTGGAGCGAA
CGACCTACACCGAACTGAGATACCTACAGCGTGAGCTATGAGAAAGCGCCACGCTTCCCGAAGGGAGAAA
GGCGGACAGGTATCCGGTAAGCGGCAGGGTCGGAACAGGAGAGCGCACGAGGGAGCTTCCAGGGGGAAAC
GCCTGGTATCTTTATAGTCCTGTCGGGTTTCGCCACCTCTGACTTGAGCGTCGATTTTTGTGATGCTCGT
CAGGGGGGCGGAGCCTATGGAAAAACGCCAGCAACGCGGCCTTTTTACGGTTCCTGGCCTTTTGCTGGCC
TTTTGCTCACATGTTCTTTCCTGCGTTATCCCCTGATTCTGTGGATAACCGTATTACCGCCTTTGAGTGA
GCTGATACCGCTCGCCGCAGCCGAACGACCGAGCGCAGCGAGTCAGTGAGCGAGGAAGCGGAAGAGCGCC
CAATACGCAAACCGCCTCTCCCCGCGCGTTGGCCGATTCATTAATGCAGCTGGCACGACAGGTTTCCCGA
CTGGAAAGCGGGCAGTGAGCGCAACGCAATTAATGTGAGTTAGCTCACTCATTAGGCACCCCAGGCTTTA
CACTTTATGCTTCCGGCTCGTATGTTGTGTGGAATTGTGAGCGGATAACAATTTCACACAGGAAACAGCT
ATGACCATGATTACGCCAAGCGCGCAATTAACCCTCACTAAAGGGAACAAAAGCTGGAGCTCTAGTACGG
ATTAGAAGCCGCCGAGCGGGTGACAGCCCTCCGAAGGAAGACTCTCCTCCGTGCGTCCTCGTCTTCACCG
GTCGCGTTCCTGAAACGCAGATGTGCCTCGCGCCGCACTGCTCCGAACAATAAAGATTCTACAATACTAG
CTTTTATGGTTATGAAGAGGAAAAATTGGCAGTAACCTGGCCCCACAAACCTTCAAATGAACGAATCAAA
TTAACAACCATAGGATGATAATGCGATTAGTTTTTTAGCCTTATTTCTGGGGTAATTAATCAGCGAAGCG
ATGATTTTTGATCTATTAACAGATATATAAATGCAAAAACTGCATAACCACTTTAACTAATACTTTCAAC
ATTTTCGGTTTGTATTACTTCTTATTCAAATGTAATAAAAGTATCAACAAAAAATTGTTAATATACCTCT
ATACTTTAACGTCAAGGAGAAAAAACCCCGGATTCTAGAACTAGTGGATCCCCCATCACAAGTTTGTACA
AAAAAGCAGGCTTCGAGAACCTGTATTTTCAGGGTCATATGAGCACCGATAGCACCCCGATGTTTGAATA
TGAAAATCTGGAAGATAACAGCAAAGAATGGACCAGCCTGATTGATAATGATATTCCGGTTACCACCGAT
GATGTTAGCCTGGCAGATAAAGCAATTGAAAGCGGTAGCGGTTCAGGTAGCGGTAGTCCGGAATCCAGTG
ATCCTGCTGCTCTAAAACGTGCTAGAAACACTGAAGCCGCCAGGCGTTCTCGTGCGAGAAAGTTGCAAAG
AATGAAACAACTTGAAGACAAGGTTGAAGAATTGCTTTCGAAAAATTATCACTTGGAAAATGAGGTTGCC
AGATTAAAGAAATTAGTTGGCGAACGCACCGGTGGTGGATCCGGTGGTTACCCATACGATGTTCCTGACT
ATGCGGGCTATCCCTATGACGTCCCGGACTATGCAGGATCCTATCCGTATGACGTTCCAGATTACGCTGC
TCAGTAAGACCCAGCTTTCTTGTACAAAGTGGTGATGGGCTGCAGGAATTCGATATCAAGCTCGAGTCAT
GTAATTAGTTATGTCACGCTTACATTCACGCCCTCCCCCCACATCCGCTCTAACCGAAAAGGAAGGAGTT
AGACAACCTGAAGTCTAGGTCCCTATTTATTTTTTTATAGTTATGTTAGTATTAAGAACGTTATTTATAT
TTCAAATTTTTCTTTTTTTTCTGTACAGACGCGTGTACGCATGTAACATTATACTGAAAACCTTGCTTGA
GAAGGTTTTGGGACGCTCGAAGGCTTTAATTTGCGGCCGGTACCCAATTCGCCCTATAGTGAGTCGTATT
ACGCGCGCTCACTGGCCGTCGTTTTACAACGTCGTGACTGGGAAAACCCTGGCGTTACCCAACTTAATCG
CCTTGCAGCACATCCCCCTTTCGCCAGCTGGCGTAATAGCGAAGAGGCCCGCACCGATCGCCCTTCCCAA
CAGTTGCGCAGCCTGAATGGCGAATGG
[124 nt withheld, positions 4298-4421]
C
[91 nt withheld, positions 4423-4513]
A
[49 nt withheld, positions 4515-4563]
CCTTTGACGTTGGAGTCCACGTTCTTT
[37 nt withheld, positions 4591-4627]
ACCCTATCTCGGTCTATTCTTTTGATTTATAAGGGATTTTGCCGATTTCGGCCTATTGGTTAAAAAATGA
GCTGATTTAACAAAAATTTAACGCGAATTTTAACAAAATATTAACGCTTACAATTTCCTGATGCGGTATT
TTCTCCTTACGCATCTGTGCGGTATTTCACACCGCATATCGACCGGTCGAGGAGAACTTCTAGTATATCT
ACATACCTAATATTATTGCCTTATTAAAAATGGAATCCCAACAATTACATCAAAATCCACATTCTCTTCA
AAATCAATTGTCCTGTACTTCCTTGTTCATGTGTGTTCAAAAACGTTATATTTATAGGATAATTATACTC
TATTTCTCAACAAGTAATTGGTTGTTTGGCCGAGCGGTCTAAGGCGCCTGATTCAAGAAATATCTTGACC
GCAGTTAACTGTGGGAATACTCAGGTATCGTAAGATGCAAGAGTTCGAATCTCTTAGCAACCATTATTTT
TTTCCTCAACATAACGAGAACACACAGGGGCGCTATCGCACAGAATCAAATTCGATGACTGGAAATTTTT
TGTTAATTTCAGAGGTCGCCTGACGCATATACCTTTTTCAACTGAAAAATTGGGAGAAAAAGGAAAGGTG
AGAGCGCCGGAACCGGCTTTTCATATAGAATAGAGAAGCGTTCATGACTAAATGCTTGCATCACAATACT
TGAAGTTGACAATATTATTTAAGGACCTATTGTTTTTTCCAATAGGTGGTTAGCAATCGTCTTACTTTCT
AACTTTTCTTACCTTTTACATTTCAGCAATATATATATATATATTTCAAGGATATACCATTCTAATGTCT
GCCCCTAAGAAGATCGTCGTTTTGCCAGGTGACCACGTTGGTCAAGAAATCACAGCCGAAGCCATTAAGG
TTCTTAAAGCTATTTCTGATGTTCGTTCCAATGTCAAGTTCGATTTCGAAAATCATTTAATTGGTGGTGC
TGCTATCGATGCTACAGGTGTTCCACTTCCAGATGAGGCGCTGGAAGCCTCCAAGAAGGCTGATGCCGTT
TTGTTAGGTGCTGTGGGTGGTCCTAAATGGGGTACCGGTAGTGTTAGACCTGAACAAGGTTTACTAAAAA
TCCGTAAAGAACTTCAATTGTACGCCAACTTAAGACCATGTAACTTTGCATCCGACTCTCTTTTAGACTT
ATCTCCAATCAAGCCACAATTTGCTAAAGGTACTGACTTCGTTGTTGTCAGAGAATTAGTGGGAGGTATT
TACTTTGGTAAGAGAAAGGAAGACGATGGTGATGGTGTCGCTTGGGATAGTGAACAATACACCGTTCCAG
AAGTGCAAAGAATCACAAGAATGGCCGCTTTCATGGCCCTACAACATGAGCCACCATTGCCTATTTGGTC
CTTGGATAAAGCTAATGTTTTGGCCTCTTCAAGATTATGGAGAAAAACTGTGGAGGAAACCATCAAGAAC
GAATTCCCTACATTGAAGGTTCAACATCAATTGATTGATTCTGCCGCCATGATCCTAGTTAAGAACCCAA
CCCACCTAAATGGTATTATAATCACCAGCAACATGTTTGGTGATATCATCTCCGATGAAGCCTCCGTTAT
CCCAGGTTCCTTGGGTTTGTTGCCATCTGCGTCCTTGGCCTCTTTGCCAGACAAGAACACCGCATTTGGT
TTGTACGAACCATGCCACGGTTCTGCTCCAGATTTGCCAAAGAATAAGGTCAACCCTATCGCCACTATCT
TGTCTGCTGCAATGATGTTGAAATTGTCATTGAACTTGCCTGAAGAAGGTAAGGCCATTGAAGATGCAGT
TAAAAAGGTTTTGGATGCAGGTATCAGAACTGGTGATTTAGGTGGTTCCAACAGTACCACCGAAGTCGGT
GATGCTGTCGCCGAAGAAGTTAAGAAAATCCTTGCTTAAAAAGATTCTCTTTTTTTATGATATTTGTACA
TAAACTTTATAAATGAAATTCATAATAGAAACGACACGAAATTACAAAATGGAATATGTTCATAGGGTAG
ACGAAACTATATACGCAATCTACATACATTTATCAAGAAGGAGAAAAAGGAGGATGTAAAGGAATACAGG
TAAGCAAATTGATACTAATGGCTCAACGTGATAAGGAAAAAGAATTGCACTTTAACATTAATATTGACAA
GGAGGAGGGCACCACACAAAAAGTTAGGTGTAACAGAAAATCATGAAACTATGATTCCTAATTTATATAT
TGGAGGATTTTCTCTAAAAAAAAAAAAATACAACAAATAAAAAACACTCAATGACCTGACCATTTGATGG
AGTTTAAGTCAATACCTTCTTGAACCATTTCCCATAATGGTGAAAGTTCCCTCAAGAATTTTACTCTGTC
AGAAACGGCCTTAACGACGTAGTCGATATGGTGCACTCTCAGTACAATCTGCTCTGATGCCGCATAGTTA
AGCCAGCCCCGACACCCGCCAACACCCGCTGACGCGCCCTGACGGGCTTGTCTGCTCCCGGCATCCGCTT
ACAGACAAGCTGTGACCGTCTCCGGGAGCTGCATGTGTCAGAGGTTTTCACCGTCATCACCGAAACGCGC
GAG
